Addgene plasmid #28123: PP-AHA1
Purpose: Bacterial expression for structure determination; may not be full ORF
Depositing lab: Cheryl Arrowsmith. Depositing organization: University of Toronto.
Backbone
  Vector backbone: pET15-MHL (Addgene plasmid 26092)
  Backbone manufacturer: SGC
  Backbone size w/o insert (bp): 7737
  Vector type: Bacterial Expression
Growth in bacteria
  Bacterial resistance: Ampicillin, 100 μg/mL
  Growth temperature: 37°C
  Growth strain: DH5alpha
  Copy number: Low Copy
Gene/Insert
  Gene/Insert name: PFC0360w:MAC03H-A08:C212775 (alt names: PDB: 3NI8; putative activator of Hsp90 ATPase homolog 1-like protein; PFC0360w)
  Species: Plasmodium falciparum
  Insert size (bp): 420
  Entrez Gene: PFC0360w
  Tag / fusion protein: His tag with TEV site (N terminal on backbone)
  Cloning method: Restriction Enzyme; 5′ cloning site Ligation-independent cloning (unknown if destroyed); 3′ cloning site Ligation-independent cloning (unknown if destroyed)
  Sequencing primers: 5′ T7; 3′ T7-term
Terms and licenses: Academic/Nonprofit Terms; Industry Terms: Not Available to Industry
Depositor comments: PDB: 3NI8. http://www.thesgc.org/structures/3NI8/
How to cite: PP-AHA1 was a gift from Cheryl Arrowsmith (Addgene plasmid # 28123 ; http://n2t.net/addgene:28123 ; RRID:Addgene_28123)
