[The description below was written by a language model from this plasmid's Addgene catalogue record.]
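Description:
PP-AHA1 is a bacterial expression plasmid built on pET15-MHL, a structural-genomics derivative of the pET15 family with a recorded backbone size of about 7.7 kb before insertion. It is propagated in E. coli under ampicillin selection and is listed as low copy. No feature table accompanies the record, so the promoter and origin of replication are not explicitly stated. The use of T7 and T7-terminator sequencing primers is consistent with the usual pET arrangement, in which the insert lies between a T7 promoter and T7 terminator and is expressed in hosts that supply T7 RNA polymerase.

The insert is a roughly 420 bp fragment of the Plasmodium falciparum gene PFC0360w, annotated as a putative activator of Hsp90 ATPase homolog 1-like protein (AHA1-like). It was introduced by ligation-independent cloning, and the record does not say whether the cloning sites were preserved. The backbone contributes an N-terminal His tag followed by a TEV protease cleavage site. This allows the recombinant protein to be captured by immobilised metal affinity chromatography and the tag to be removed afterwards.

The stated purpose is bacterial production of protein for structure determination, and the depositor links the construct to a deposited crystal structure entry. The record cautions that the insert may not be the full open reading frame. Given its small size, it probably encodes a domain-level fragment chosen for crystallisation, though the exact residue boundaries are not given.
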