>Addgene plasmid #28123 | PP-AHA1 | depositor partial sequence | sequence record 13323 | Author sequence
ATGAGCTTTGAAATTACGGAAGAGTATTATGTTCCCCCTGAGGTTTTATTTAACGCTTTTACCGATGCTT
ATACATTAACACGACTATCCAGGGGATCTTTAGCTGAAGTGGATTTAAAAGTTGGAGGAAAGTTCAGCCT
TTTTTCTGGGAGCATATTAGGAGAATTTACAGAAATAACAAAGCCACACAAAATAGTCGAGAAATGGAAA
TTTAGAGACTGGAATGAATGTGACTACAGTACAGTAACAGTGGAATTTATAAGTGTAAAAGAAAATCACA
CAAAGTTAAAGCTCACACATAATAATATACCAGCAAGCAATAAATATAACGAAGGTGGTGTTTTGGAAAG
GTGCAAAAATGGATGGACACAAAACTTTTTACATAATATAGAAGTTATATTAGGATATCCGAAAAAGAAA
