>Addgene plasmid #28123 | PP-AHA1 | addgene partial sequence | sequence record 34449 | 28123 with T7
AATAATTTTGTTTAACTTTAAGAAGGAGATATACCATGCATCATCATCATCATCACAGCAGCGGCAGAGA
AAACTTGTATTTCCAGGGCATGAGCTTTGAAATTACGGAAGAGTATTATGTTCCCCCTGAGGTTTTATTT
AACGCTTTTACCGATGCTTATACATTAACACGACTATCCAGGGGATCTTTAGCTGAAGTGGATTTAAAAG
TTGGAGGAAAGTTCAGCCTTTTTTCTGGGAGCATATTAGGAGAATTTACAGAAATAACAAAGCCACACAA
AATAGTCGAGAAATGGAAATTTAGAGACTGGAATGAATGTGACTACAGTACAGTAACAGTGGAATTTATA
AGTGTAAAAGAAAATCACACAAAGTTAAAGCTCACACATAATAATATACCAGCAAGCAATAAATATAACG
AAGGTGGTGTTTTGGAAAGGTGCAAAAATGGATGGACACAAAACTTTTTACATAATATAGAAGTTATATT
AGGATATCCGAAAAAGAAATGATGACGAAGCTTGCGGCCGCACTCGAGGATCCGGCTGCTAACAAAGCCC
GAAAGGAAGCTGAGTTGGCTGCTGCCACCGCTGAGCAATAACTAGCATAACCCCTTGGGGCCTCTAAACG
GGTCTTGAGGGGTTTTTTGCTGAAAGGAGGAACTATATCCGGATATCCCGCAAGAGGCCCGGCAGTACCG
GCATAACCAAGCCTATGCCTACAGCATCCAGGGTGACGGTGCCGAGGATGACGATGAGCGCATTGTTAGA
TTTCATACACGGTGCCTGACTGCGTTAGCAATTTAACTGTGATAAACTACCGCATTAAAGCTTATCGATG
